Addgene plasmid #85587: Banshee-Sh-Ctrl
Purpose: Control hairpin sequence used in gene knockdown experiements
Depositing lab: Alex Minella. Depositing organization: Versiti Blood Health, Inc. Publication: E2F-2 promotes nuclear condensation and enucleation of terminally differentiated erythroblasts. Swartz KL, Wood SN, Murthy T, Ramirez O, Qin G, Pillai MM, Rao S, Minella AC. Mol Cell Biol. 2016 Oct 17. pii: MCB.00274-16. 10.1128/MCB.00274-16 PubMed 27795297.
Backbone
  Vector backbone: Banshee-GFP
  Backbone size w/o insert (bp): 6530
  Modifications to backbone: H1 promoter to drive hairpin expression was inserted upstream of hairpin cloning sites and cannot be removed. Hairpin can be excised with Bgl2 and Hind3 digest.
  Vector type: Mammalian Expression, Retroviral
  Selectable markers: GFP
Growth in bacteria
  Bacterial resistance: Ampicillin, 100 μg/mL
  Growth temperature: 37°C
  Growth strain: NEB Stable
  Copy number: High Copy
Gene/Insert
  Gene/Insert name: sh-Ctrl
  gRNA/shRNA sequence: tgtcaagttgtatagttaTTCAAGAGAtaactatacaacttgacataTTTTT
  Species: N/a - scrambled hairpin control sequence
  Promoter: H1
  Cloning method: Restriction Enzyme; 5′ cloning site Bgl2 (not destroyed); 3′ cloning site Hind3 (not destroyed)
  Sequencing primers: 5′ gaacgctgacgtcatcaa
Terms and licenses: Academic/Nonprofit Terms; Industry Terms: Not Available to Industry
How to cite: Banshee-Sh-Ctrl was a gift from Alex Minella (Addgene plasmid # 85587 ; http://n2t.net/addgene:85587 ; RRID:Addgene_85587)
