[The description below was written by a language model from this plasmid's Addgene catalogue record and pLannotate feature annotations shown in this document.]
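Description:
Banshee-Sh-Ctrl is a gammaretroviral shRNA vector built on the Banshee-GFP backbone and intended for delivery into mammalian cells by retroviral transduction. It carries a scrambled, non-targeting control hairpin for use alongside gene-specific knockdown constructs. In bacteria it is maintained on a pBluescript-type plasmid skeleton with a high-copy ColE1/pUC origin and a β-lactamase gene conferring ampicillin resistance. An f1 origin, T3 and T7 promoters, and remnants of the lac/lacZα region are also annotated as backbone carry-over. The sequenced record is about 6.8 kb, consistent with the listed backbone size plus a small hairpin cassette.

The proviral portion begins with a murine sarcoma virus-type 5' LTR, followed by the MESV Ψ packaging signal and a truncated gag segment lacking its start codon, which together support encapsidation of the genomic RNA when the plasmid is introduced into a packaging cell line. Downstream lies EGFP, for which no separate internal promoter is annotated, so it is presumably expressed from the LTR. It is the only listed marker, allowing transduced cells to be identified or sorted by fluorescence. The neighbouring NeoR and env annotations are only fragments. The human H1 RNA polymerase III promoter sits just before the Moloney-type 3' LTR and drives the short hairpin, which ends in a T-stretch terminator. The promoter is a fixed part of the backbone, whereas the hairpin is flanked by intact BglII and HindIII sites and can be excised or exchanged. The associated work concerns E2F-2 in terminal erythroblast differentiation, where this construct served as the negative control for knockdown.
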