Features (pLannotate 1.2.2; 21 found; start..end, strand, type, name):
      1..215     +  promoter       H1 promoter: human H1 RNA promoter
    311..778     +  LTR            LTR: long terminal repeat from Moloney murine leukemia virus
   1178..1218    -  misc_feature   MCS (fragment): pBluescript multiple cloning site
   1231..1249    -  promoter       T3 promoter: promoter for bacteriophage T3 RNA polymerase
   1294..1310    -  protein_bind   lac operator: The lac repressor binds to the lac operator to inhibit transcription in E. coli. This inhibition can be relieved by adding lactose or isopropyl-β-D-thiogalactopyranoside (IPTG). lac repressor encoded by lacI
   1318..1348    -  promoter       lac promoter: promoter for the E. coli lac operon
   1363..1384    -  protein_bind   CAP binding site: CAP binding activates transcription in the presence of cAMP. E. coli catabolite activator protein
   1397..1489    -  CDS            lacI (fragment): lac repressor; lacI; The lac repressor binds to the lac operator to inhibit transcription in E. coli. This inhibition can be relieved by adding lactose or isopropyl-β-D-thiogalactopyranoside (IPTG).
   1672..2260    -  rep_origin     ori: high-copy-number ColE1/pMB1/pBR322/pUC origin of replication
   2431..3291    -  CDS            AmpR: β-lactamase; bla; confers resistance to ampicillin, carbenicillin, and related antibiotics
   3292..3396    -  promoter       AmpR promoter: bla
   3449..3877    -  rep_origin     f1 ori (sequence partly withheld): f1 bacteriophage origin of replication; arrow indicates direction of (+) strand synthesis
   3882..4039    -  CDS            lacZα (fragment): LacZα fragment of β-galactosidase; lacZ fragment
   4042..4060    +  promoter       T7 promoter: promoter for bacteriophage T7 RNA polymerase
   4112..4698    +  LTR            5' LTR: long terminal repeat from Moloney murine sarcoma virus
   4762..5103    +  misc_feature   MESV Ψ: packaging signal of murine embryonic stem cell virus
   5170..5586    +  CDS            gag (truncated): truncated Moloney murine leukemia virus (MMLV) gag gene lacking the start codon
   5588..5624    +  misc_feature   MCS (fragment): multiple cloning site
   5638..6357    +  CDS            EGFP: the original enhanced GFP (Yang et al., 1996) mammalian codon-optimized
   6363..6598    +  CDS            NeoR/KanR (fragment): aminoglycoside phosphotransferase confers resistance to neomycin, kanamycin, and G418 (Geneticin®)
   6657..6756    +  CDS            env (fragment): murine leukemia virus gPr80 envelope polyprotein precursor; env; proteolytically cleaved into gp70SU and p15TM subunits
>Addgene plasmid #85587 | Banshee-Sh-Ctrl | addgene full sequence | sequence record 171278 | Addgene NGS Result
GAACGCTGACGTCATCAACCCGCTCCAAGGAATCGCGGGCCCAGTGTCACTAGGCGGGAACACCCAGCGC
GCGTGCGCCCTGGCAGGAAGATGGCTGTGAGGGACAGGGGAGTGGCGCCCTGCAATATTTGCATGTCGCT
ATGTGTTCTGGGAAATCACCATAAACGTGAAATGTCTTTGGATTTGGGAATCTTATAAGTTCTGTATGAG
ACCACAGATCTTATGTCAAGTTGTATAGTTATTCAAGAGATAACTATACAACTTGACATATTTTTAAGCT
TGGATCAAGGTCAGAAACAGAGAGACAGCAGAATATGGGCCAAACAGGATATCTGTGGTAAGCAGTTCCT
GCCCCGGCTCAGGGCCAAGAACAGTTGGAACAGCAGAATATGGGCCAAACAGGATATCTGTGGTAAGCAG
TTCCTGCCCCGGCTCAGGGCCAAGAACAGATGGTCCCCAGATGCGGTCCCGCCCTCAGCAGTTTCTAGAG
AACCATCAGATGTTTCCAGGGTGCCCCAAGGACCTGAAATGACCCTGTGCCTTATTTGAACTAACCAATC
AGTTCGCTTCTCGCTTCTGTTCGCGCGCTTCTGCTCCCCGAGCTCAATAAAAGAGCCCACAACCCCTCAC
TCGGCGCGCCAGTCCTCCGATAGACTGCGTCGCCCGGGTACCCGTGTTCTCAATAAACCCTCTTGCAGTT
GCATCCGACTCGTGGTCTCGCTGTTCCTTGGGAGGGTCTCCTCTGAGTGATTGACTACCCGTCAGCGGGG
GTCTTTCAGTTTCTCCCACCTACACAGGTCTCACTAACATTCCTGATGTGCCGCAGGGACTCCGTCAGCC
CGGTTTTTGTTTATAATAAAATGCAAGAACAGTGTTCCCTTCAAGCCAGACTACATCCTGACTCTCGGCT
TTATAAAAGAATGTTGAAGGGCTCTGTGGACTATCTGCCACACGACTTTTAAGATTTTTATGCCTCCTGG
ATGAGGGATTTAGTCAATCTATCCTCGTCTATTTTGCTGGCTTCTCCGTATTTTAAATTTCTAGTTTGCA
CTCCCTTCCTGAGAGCACGGCGATTGCAGAGTAGTTAATACTCTGAGGGCAGGCTTCTGTGAAAAGGTTG
CCTGGGCTCAGTGTGAGATTTTGCCATAAAAAGGGGTCCTGCCCCTGTGTACAGACAGATCCACTAGTTC
TAGAGCGGCCGCCACCGCGGTGGAGCTCCAGCTTTTGTTCCCTTTAGTGAGGGTTAATTTCGAGCTTGGC
GTAATCATGGTCATAGCTGTTTCCTGTGTGAAATTGTTATCCGCTCACAATTCCACACAACATACGAGCC
GGAAGCATAAAGTGTAAAGCCTGGGGTGCCTAATGAGTGAGCTAACTCACATTAATTGCGTTGCGCTCAC
TGCCCGCTTTCCAGTCGGGAAACCTGTCGTGCCAGCTGCATTAATGAATCGGCCAACGCGCGGGGAGAGG
CGGTTTGCGTATTGGGCGCTCTTCCGCTTCCTCGCTCACTGACTCGCTGCGCTCGGTCGTTCGGCTGCGG
CGAGCGGTATCAGCTCACTCAAAGGCGGTAATACGGTTATCCACAGAATCAGGGGATAACGCAGGAAAGA
ACATGTGAGCAAAAGGCCAGCAAAAGGCCAGGAACCGTAAAAAGGCCGCGTTGCTGGCGTTTTTCCATAG
GCTCCGCCCCCCTGACGAGCATCACAAAAATCGACGCTCAAGTCAGAGGTGGCGAAACCCGACAGGACTA
TAAAGATACCAGGCGTTTCCCCCTGGAAGCTCCCTCGTGCGCTCTCCTGTTCCGACCCTGCCGCTTACCG
GATACCTGTCCGCCTTTCTCCCTTCGGGAAGCGTGGCGCTTTCTCATAGCTCACGCTGTAGGTATCTCAG
TTCGGTGTAGGTCGTTCGCTCCAAGCTGGGCTGTGTGCACGAACCCCCCGTTCAGCCCGACCGCTGCGCC
TTATCCGGTAACTATCGTCTTGAGTCCAACCCGGTAAGACACGACTTATCGCCACTGGCAGCAGCCACTG
GTAACAGGATTAGCAGAGCGAGGTATGTAGGCGGTGCTACAGAGTTCTTGAAGTGGTGGCCTAACTACGG
CTACACTAGAAGAACAGTATTTGGTATCTGCGCTCTGCTGAAGCCAGTTACCTTCGGAAAAAGAGTTGGT
AGCTCTTGATCCGGCAAACAAACCACCGCTGGTAGCGGTGGTTTTTTTGTTTGCAAGCAGCAGATTACGC
GCAGAAAAAAAGGATCTCAAGAAGATCCTTTGATCTTTTCTACGGGGTCTGACGCTCAGTGGAACGAAAA
CTCACGTTAAGGGATTTTGGTCATGAGATTATCAAAAAGGATCTTCACCTAGATCCTTTTAAATTAAAAA
TGAAGTTTTAAATCAATCTAAAGTATATATGAGTAAACTTGGTCTGACAGTTACCAATGCTTAATCAGTG
AGGCACCTATCTCAGCGATCTGTCTATTTCGTTCATCCATAGTTGCCTGACTCCCCGTCGTGTAGATAAC
TACGATACGGGAGGGCTTACCATCTGGCCCCAGTGCTGCAATGATACCGCGAGACCCACGCTCACCGGCT
CCAGATTTATCAGCAATAAACCAGCCAGCCGGAAGGGCCGAGCGCAGAAGTGGTCCTGCAACTTTATCCG
CCTCCATCCAGTCTATTAATTGTTGCCGGGAAGCTAGAGTAAGTAGTTCGCCAGTTAATAGTTTGCGCAA
CGTTGTTGCCATTGCTACAGGCATCGTGGTGTCACGCTCGTCGTTTGGTATGGCTTCATTCAGCTCCGGT
TCCCAACGATCAAGGCGAGTTACATGATCCCCCATGTTGTGCAAAAAAGCGGTTAGCTCCTTCGGTCCTC
CGATCGTTGTCAGAAGTAAGTTGGCCGCAGTGTTATCACTCATGGTTATGGCAGCACTGCATAATTCTCT
TACTGTCATGCCATCCGTAAGATGCTTTTCTGTGACTGGTGAGTACTCAACCAAGTCATTCTGAGAATAG
TGTATGCGGCGACCGAGTTGCTCTTGCCCGGCGTCAATACGGGATAATACCGCGCCACATAGCAGAACTT
TAAAAGTGCTCATCATTGGAAAACGTTCTTCGGGGCGAAAACTCTCAAGGATCTTACCGCTGTTGAGATC
CAGTTCGATGTAACCCACTCGTGCACCCAACTGATCTTCAGCATCTTTTACTTTCACCAGCGTTTCTGGG
TGAGCAAAAACAGGAAGGCAAAATGCCGCAAAAAAGGGAATAAGGGCGACACGGAAATGTTGAATACTCA
TACTCTTCCTTTTTCAATATTATTGAAGCATTTATCAGGGTTATTGTCTCATGAGCGGATACATATTTGA
ATGTATTTAGAAAAATAAACAAATAGGGGTTCCGCGCACATTTCCCCGAAAAGTGCCACCTAAATTGTAA
GCGTTAATATTTTGTTAAAATTCGCGTTAAATTTTTGTTAAATCAGCTCATTTTTTAACCAATAGGCCGA
AATCGGCAAAATCCCTTATAAATCAAAAGAATAGACCGAGATAGGGT
[37 nt withheld, positions 3548-3584]
AAAGAACGTGGACTCCAACGTCAAAGG
[49 nt withheld, positions 3612-3660]
T
[91 nt withheld, positions 3662-3752]
G
[124 nt withheld, positions 3754-3877]
CCCATTCGCCATTCAGGCTGCGCAACTGTTGGGAAGGGCGATCGGTGCGGGCCTCTTCGCTATTACGCCA
GCTGGCGAAAGGGGGATGTGCTGCAAGGCGATTAAGTTGGGTAACGCCAGGGTTTTCCCAGTCACGACGT
TGTAAAACGACGGCCAGTGAATTGTAATACGACTCACTATAGGGCGAATTGGGTACCGGGCCCCCCCGCC
GCGGCCCTTCCGTTTCTTTGCTTTTGAAAGACCCCACCCGTAGGTGGCAAGCTAGCTTAAGTAACGCCAC
TTTGCAAGGCATGGAAAAATACATAACTGAGAATAGAAAAGTTCAGATCAAGGTCAGGAACAAAGAAACA
GCTGAATACCAAACAGGATATCTGTGGTAAGCGGTTCCTGCCCCGGCTCAGGGCCAAGAACAGATGAGAC
AGCTGAGTGATGGGCCAAACAGGATATCTGTGGTAAGCAGTTCCTGCCCCGGCTCGGGGCCAAGAACAGA
TGGTCCCCAGATGCGGTCCAGCCCTCAGCAGTTTCTAGTGAATCATCAGATGTTTCCAGGGTGCCCCAAG
GACCTGAAAATGACCCTGTACCTTATTTGAACTAACCAATCAGTTCGCTTCTCGCTTCTGTTCGCGCGCT
TCCGCTCTCCGAGCTCAATAAAAGAGCCCACAACCCCTCACTCGGCGCGCCAGTCTTCCGATAGACTGCG
TCGCCCGGGTACCCGTATTCCCAATAAAGCCTCTTGCTGTTTGCATCCGAATCGTGGACTCGCTGATCCT
TGGGAGGGTCTCCTCAGATTGATTGACTGCCCACCTCGGGGGTCTTTCATTTGGAGGTTCCACCGAGATT
TGGAGACCCCTGCCCAGGGACCACCGACCCCCCCGCCGGGAGGTAAGCTGGCCAGCGGTCGTTTCGTGTC
TGTCTCTGTCTTTGTGCGTGTTTGTGCCGGCATCTAATGTTTGCGCCTGCGTCTGTACTAGTTAGCTAAC
TAGCTCTGTATCTGGCGGACCCGTGGTGGAACTGACGAGTTCTGAACACCCGGCCGCAACCCTGGGAGAC
GTCCCAGGGACTTTGGGGGCCGTTTTTGTGGCCCGACCTGAGGAAGGGAGTCGATGTGGAATCCGACCCC
GTCAGGATATGTGGTTCTGGTAGGAGACGAGAACCTAAAACAGTTCCCGCCTCCGTCTGAATTTTTGCTT
TCGGTTTGGAACCGAAGCCGCGCGTCTTGTCTGCTGCAGCGCTGCAGCATCGTTCTGTGTTGTCTCTGTC
TGACTGTGTTTCTGTATTTGTCTGAAAATTAGGGCCAGACTGTTACCACTCCCTTAAGTTTGACCTTAGG
TCACTGGAAAGATGTCGAGCGGATCGCTCACAACCAGTCGGTAGATGTCAAGAAGAGACGTTGGGTTACC
TTCTGCTCTGCAGAATGGCCAACCTTTAACGTCGGATGGCCGCGAGACGGCACCTTTAACCGAGACCTCA
TCACCCAGGTTAAGATCAAGGTCTTTTCACCTGGCCCGCATGGACACCCAGACCAGGTCCCCTACATCGT
GACCTGGGAAGCCTTGGCTTTTGACCCCCCTCCCTGGGTCAAGCCCTTTGTACACCCTAAGCCTCCGCCT
CCTCTTCCTCCATCCGCCCCGTCTCTCCCCCTTGAACCTCCTCGTTCGACCCCGCCTCGATCCTCCCTTT
ATCCAGCCCTCACTCCTTCTCTAGGCGCCGGAATTCTGCAGTCGACGGTACCGCGGGCCCGGGATCCACC
GGTCGCCACCATGGTGAGCAAGGGCGAGGAGCTGTTCACCGGGGTGGTGCCCATCCTGGTCGAGCTGGAC
GGCGACGTAAACGGCCACAAGTTCAGCGTGTCCGGCGAGGGCGAGGGCGATGCCACCTACGGCAAGCTGA
CCCTGAAGTTCATCTGCACCACCGGCAAGCTGCCCGTGCCCTGGCCCACCCTCGTGACCACCCTGACCTA
CGGCGTGCAGTGCTTCAGCCGCTACCCCGACCACATGAAGCAGCACGACTTCTTCAAGTCCGCCATGCCC
GAAGGCTACGTCCAGGAGCGCACCATCTTCTTCAAGGACGACGGCAACTACAAGACCCGCGCCGAGGTGA
AGTTCGAGGGCGACACCCTGGTGAACCGCATCGAGCTGAAGGGCATCGACTTCAAGGAGGACGGCAACAT
CCTGGGGCACAAGCTGGAGTACAACTACAACAGCCACAACGTCTATATCATGGCCGACAAGCAGAAGAAC
GGCATCAAGGTGAACTTCAAGATCCGCCACAACATCGAGGACGGCAGCGTGCAGCTCGCCGACCACTACC
AGCAGAACACCCCCATCGGCGACGGCCCCGTGCTGCTGCCCGACAACCACTACCTGAGCACCCAGTCCGC
CCTGAGCAAAGACCCCAACGAGAAGCGCGATCACATGGTCCTGCTGGAGTTCGTGACCGCCGCCGGGATC
ACTCTCGGCATGGACGAGCTGTACAAGTAAAGCGGCCCATGGCGATGCCTGCTTGCCGAATATCATGGTG
GAAAATGGCCGCTTTTCTGGATTCATCGACTGTGGCCGGCTGGGTGTGGCGGACCGCTATCAGGACATAG
CGTTGGCTACCCGTGATATTGCTGAAGAGCTTGGCGGCGAATGGGCTGACCGCTTCCTCGTGCTTTACGG
TATCGCCGCTCCCGATTCGCAGCGCATCGCCTTCTATCGCCTTCTTGACGAGTTCTTCTGAGCGGGACTC
TGGGGTTCGGTAGTCGACGGATCCTCTAGACGCGTCTCGAGTCGACGGTATCGATTAGTCCAATTTGTTA
AAGACAGGATATCAGTGGTCCAGGCTCTAGTTTTGACTCAACAATATCACAGCTGAAGCCTATAGAGTAC
GAGCCATAGATAGAATAAAAGATTTTATTTAGTCTCCAGAAAAAGGGGGGAATGAAAGATCC
