>Addgene plasmid #85587 | Banshee-Sh-Ctrl | addgene partial sequence | sequence record 171279 | hairpin sequence
TGTCAAGTTGTATAGTTATTCAAGAGATAACTATACAACTTGACATATTTTT
